Addgene plasmid #235250: Setd1a gRNA#1
Purpose: Cas9-mediated knockout of Setd1a in mammalian cells
Depositing lab: Takeshi Imai. Depositing organization: Kyushu University. Publication: Dendritic compartment-specific spine formation in layer 5 neurons underlies cortical circuit maturation during adolescence. Egashira R, Ke MT, Nakagawa-Tamagawa N, Fujimoto S, Inagaki S, Takagi T, Miyakawa T, Tagawa Y, Imai T. Sci Adv. 2026 Jan 16;12(3):eadw8458. doi: 10.1126/sciadv.adw8458. Epub 2026 Jan 14. PubMed 41533795.
Backbone
  Vector backbone: gRNA backbone
  Backbone size w/o insert (bp): 2794
  Total vector size (bp): 2813
  Vector type: Mammalian Expression, CRISPR
Growth in bacteria
  Bacterial resistance: Ampicillin, 100 μg/mL
  Growth temperature: 37°C
  Growth strain: DH5alpha
  Copy number: High Copy
Gene/Insert
  Gene/Insert name: Setd1a
  gRNA/shRNA sequence: TGGTCCGCTCTACGACCCG
  Species: M. musculus (mouse)
  Entrez Gene: Setd1a (a.k.a. KMT2F, Nsccn1, mKIAA0339, mNSC1)
  Cloning method: Gibson Cloning
  Sequencing primers: 5′ TTCCCATGATTCCTTCATAT
Terms and licenses: Academic/Nonprofit Terms; Industry Terms: Not Available to Industry
How to cite: Setd1a gRNA#1 was a gift from Takeshi Imai (Addgene plasmid # 235250 ; http://n2t.net/addgene:235250 ; RRID:Addgene_235250)
