[The description below was written by a language model from this plasmid's Addgene catalogue record and pLannotate feature annotations shown in this document.]
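Description:
Setd1a gRNA#1 is a small (about 2.8 kb) mammalian CRISPR guide-expression plasmid built on a minimal "gRNA backbone" and intended for Cas9-mediated knockout of mouse Setd1a, which encodes a histone lysine methyltransferase (also listed as KMT2F). It is propagated in E. coli as a high-copy plasmid through a ColE1/pUC-type origin and is selected with ampicillin via the β-lactamase gene and its native bla promoter. There is no mammalian selection marker or fluorescent reporter among the annotated features.

The functional payload is a single RNA polymerase III transcription unit. A human U6 promoter is followed by a short gap, consistent with the 19-nucleotide Setd1a-targeting spacer that was inserted by Gibson assembly. This runs directly into the Streptococcus pyogenes guide RNA scaffold, so transcription yields a complete single guide RNA that directs SpCas9 to the Setd1a locus. The plasmid does not encode Cas9, so the nuclease must be supplied separately, for example from a co-delivered plasmid or a Cas9-expressing host.

The remaining annotations appear to be leftovers of the cloning vector's history rather than working parts of the design. They include a partial attB2 Gateway site, short lacI and RSF origin fragments, a pUC multiple cloning site, and the lac promoter, lac operator and CAP binding site. The "#1" in the name suggests it is one of a set of guides against the same gene. The associated publication concerns dendritic spine formation in cortical layer 5 neurons, although the record does not state the delivery method.
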