Features (pLannotate 1.2.2; 13 found; start..end, strand, type, name):
     72..312     +  promoter       U6 promoter: RNA polymerase III promoter for human U6 snRNA
    341..416     +  misc_RNA       gRNA scaffold: guide RNA scaffold for the Streptococcus pyogenes CRISPR/Cas9 system
    428..449     -  protein_bind   attB2 (fragment): mutant version of attB; recombination site for the Gateway® BP reaction BP Clonase™
    463..517     -  CDS            lacI (fragment): lac repressor; lacI; The lac repressor binds to the lac operator to inhibit transcription in E. coli. This inhibition can be relieved by adding lactose or isopropyl-β-D-thiogalactopyranoside (IPTG).
    519..652     -  rep_origin     RSF ori (fragment): Plasmids containing the RSF 1030 origin of replication can be propagated in E. coli cells that contain additional plasmids with compatible origins.
    658..714     +  misc_feature   MCS: pUC18/19 multiple cloning site
    751..767     -  protein_bind   lac operator: The lac repressor binds to the lac operator to inhibit transcription in E. coli. This inhibition can be relieved by adding lactose or isopropyl-β-D-thiogalactopyranoside (IPTG). lac repressor encoded by lacI
    775..805     -  promoter       lac promoter: promoter for the E. coli lac operon
    820..841     -  protein_bind   CAP binding site: CAP binding activates transcription in the presence of cAMP. E. coli catabolite activator protein
    854..946     -  CDS            lacI (fragment): lac repressor; lacI; The lac repressor binds to the lac operator to inhibit transcription in E. coli. This inhibition can be relieved by adding lactose or isopropyl-β-D-thiogalactopyranoside (IPTG).
   1129..1717    -  rep_origin     ori: high-copy-number ColE1/pMB1/pBR322/pUC origin of replication
   1888..2748    -  CDS            AmpR: β-lactamase; bla; confers resistance to ampicillin, carbenicillin, and related antibiotics
   2749..41      -  promoter       AmpR promoter (across the origin): bla
>Addgene plasmid #235250 | Setd1a gRNA#1 | addgene full sequence | sequence record 474738 | Addgene NGS Result
TTTGAATGTATTTAGAAAAATAAACAAATAGGGGTTCCGCGCACATTTCCCCGAAAAGTGCCACCTGACG
TGAGGGCCTATTTCCCATGATTCCTTCATATTTGCATATACGATACAAGGCTGTTAGAGAGATAATTAGA
ATTAATTTGACTGTAAACACAAAGATATTAGTACAAAATACGTGACGTAGAAAGTAATAATTTCTTGGGT
AGTTTGCAGTTTTAAAATTATGTTTTAAAATGGACTATCATATGCTTACCGTAACTTGAAAGTATTTCGA
TTTCTTGGCTTTATATATCTTGTGGAAAGGACGAAACACCGTGGTCCGCTCTACGACCCGGTTTTAGAGC
TAGAAATAGCAAGTTAAAATAAGGCTAGTCCGTTATCAACTTGAAAAAGTGGCACCGAGTCGGTGCTTTT
TTTCTAGACCCAGCTTTCTTGTACAAAGTTGGCATTAGATCCGCTGCATTAATGAATCGGCCAACGCGCG
GGGAGAGGCGGTTTGCGTATTGGGCGCTCTTCCGCTTCCTCGCTCACTGACTCGCTGCGCTCGGTCGTTC
GGCTGCGGCGAGCGGTATCAGCTCACTCAAAGGCGGTAATACGGTTATCCACAGAATCAGGGGATAACGC
AGGAAAGAACATGTGAGCAAAAGGCCAGAATTCGAGCTCGGTACCCGGGGATCCTCTAGAGTCGACCTGC
AGGCATGCAAGCTTGGCGTAATCATGGTCATAGCTGTTTCCTGTGTGAAATTGTTATCCGCTCACAATTC
CACACAACATACGAGCCGGAAGCATAAAGTGTAAAGCCTGGGGTGCCTAATGAGTGAGCTAACTCACATT
AATTGCGTTGCGCTCACTGCCCGCTTTCCAGTCGGGAAACCTGTCGTGCCAGCTGCATTAATGAATCGGC
CAACGCGCGGGGAGAGGCGGTTTGCGTATTGGGCGCTCTTCCGCTTCCTCGCTCACTGACTCGCTGCGCT
CGGTCGTTCGGCTGCGGCGAGCGGTATCAGCTCACTCAAAGGCGGTAATACGGTTATCCACAGAATCAGG
GGATAACGCAGGAAAGAACATGTGAGCAAAAGGCCAGCAAAAGGCCAGGAACCGTAAAAAGGCCGCGTTG
CTGGCGTTTTTCCATAGGCTCCGCCCCCCTGACGAGCATCACAAAAATCGACGCTCAAGTCAGAGGTGGC
GAAACCCGACAGGACTATAAAGATACCAGGCGTTTCCCCCTGGAAGCTCCCTCGTGCGCTCTCCTGTTCC
GACCCTGCCGCTTACCGGATACCTGTCCGCCTTTCTCCCTTCGGGAAGCGTGGCGCTTTCTCATAGCTCA
CGCTGTAGGTATCTCAGTTCGGTGTAGGTCGTTCGCTCCAAGCTGGGCTGTGTGCACGAACCCCCCGTTC
AGCCCGACCGCTGCGCCTTATCCGGTAACTATCGTCTTGAGTCCAACCCGGTAAGACACGACTTATCGCC
ACTGGCAGCAGCCACTGGTAACAGGATTAGCAGAGCGAGGTATGTAGGCGGTGCTACAGAGTTCTTGAAG
TGGTGGCCTAACTACGGCTACACTAGAAGAACAGTATTTGGTATCTGCGCTCTGCTGAAGCCAGTTACCT
TCGGAAAAAGAGTTGGTAGCTCTTGATCCGGCAAACAAACCACCGCTGGTAGCGGTGGTTTTTTTGTTTG
CAAGCAGCAGATTACGCGCAGAAAAAAAGGATCTCAAGAAGATCCTTTGATCTTTTCTACGGGGTCTGAC
GCTCAGTGGAACGAAAACTCACGTTAAGGGATTTTGGTCATGAGATTATCAAAAAGGATCTTCACCTAGA
TCCTTTTAAATTAAAAATGAAGTTTTAAATCAATCTAAAGTATATATGAGTAAACTTGGTCTGACAGTTA
CCAATGCTTAATCAGTGAGGCACCTATCTCAGCGATCTGTCTATTTCGTTCATCCATAGTTGCCTGACTC
CCCGTCGTGTAGATAACTACGATACGGGAGGGCTTACCATCTGGCCCCAGTGCTGCAATGATACCGCGAG
ACCCACGCTCACCGGCTCCAGATTTATCAGCAATAAACCAGCCAGCCGGAAGGGCCGAGCGCAGAAGTGG
TCCTGCAACTTTATCCGCCTCCATCCAGTCTATTAATTGTTGCCGGGAAGCTAGAGTAAGTAGTTCGCCA
GTTAATAGTTTGCGCAACGTTGTTGCCATTGCTACAGGCATCGTGGTGTCACGCTCGTCGTTTGGTATGG
CTTCATTCAGCTCCGGTTCCCAACGATCAAGGCGAGTTACATGATCCCCCATGTTGTGCAAAAAAGCGGT
TAGCTCCTTCGGTCCTCCGATCGTTGTCAGAAGTAAGTTGGCCGCAGTGTTATCACTCATGGTTATGGCA
GCACTGCATAATTCTCTTACTGTCATGCCATCCGTAAGATGCTTTTCTGTGACTGGTGAGTACTCAACCA
AGTCATTCTGAGAATAGTGTATGCGGCGACCGAGTTGCTCTTGCCCGGCGTCAATACGGGATAATACCGC
GCCACATAGCAGAACTTTAAAAGTGCTCATCATTGGAAAACGTTCTTCGGGGCGAAAACTCTCAAGGATC
TTACCGCTGTTGAGATCCAGTTCGATGTAACCCACTCGTGCACCCAACTGATCTTCAGCATCTTTTACTT
TCACCAGCGTTTCTGGGTGAGCAAAAACAGGAAGGCAAAATGCCGCAAAAAAGGGAATAAGGGCGACACG
GAAATGTTGAATACTCATACTCTTCCTTTTTCAATATTATTGAAGCATTTATCAGGGTTATTGTCTCATG
AGCGGATACATA
